Addgene plasmid #179796: pPOTv7-blast-mCardinal
Purpose: Trypanosoma brucei PCR only tagging (pPOT) vector for endogenous gene tagging
Depositing lab: Samuel Dean & Keith Gull. Depositing organization: University of Oxford. Publication: A comprehensive toolkit for protein localization and functional analysis in trypanosomatids. Paterou A, Saez Conde J, Tyc J, Sunter JD, Vaughan S, Gull K, Dean S. Open Biol. 2025 Apr;15(4):240361. doi: 10.1098/rsob.240361. Epub 2025 Apr 2. PubMed 40169015.
Backbone
  Vector backbone: pPOT
  Vector type: Unspecified
Growth in bacteria
  Bacterial resistance: Ampicillin, 100 μg/mL
  Growth temperature: 37°C
  Growth strain: NEB Stable
  Copy number: High Copy
Gene/Insert
  Gene/Insert name: mCardinal
  Species: Synthetic
  Promoter: read through
  Cloning method: Restriction Enzyme; 5′ cloning site HindIII (not destroyed); 3′ cloning site BamHI (not destroyed)
  Sequencing primers: 5′ cTATGGGTTCTGGTAGTG; 3′ cTTAACTACCCGATCCTG
Terms and licenses: Academic/Nonprofit Terms; Industry Terms: Not Available to Industry
Depositor comments: Please visit https://doi.org/10.1101/2023.04.21.537815 for bioRxiv preprint.
How to cite: pPOTv7-blast-mCardinal was a gift from Samuel Dean & Keith Gull (Addgene plasmid # 179796 ; http://n2t.net/addgene:179796 ; RRID:Addgene_179796)
