[The description below was written by a language model from this plasmid's Addgene catalogue record and pLannotate feature annotations shown in this document.]
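Description:
pPOTv7-blast-mCardinal is a PCR-only tagging (pPOT) template plasmid for endogenous gene tagging in Trypanosoma brucei. It is not intended to be maintained or expressed in the parasite as a plasmid. Instead, it serves as a template from which tagging cassettes are amplified, normally with long primers that add homology to the target locus so that the product integrates at the gene of interest. In E. coli it is propagated as a high-copy plasmid through a ColE1/pUC-type origin and selected with ampicillin via the AmpR β-lactamase gene. The 5,551 nt backbone also retains an f1 origin, lac promoter/operator remnants, lacZα and lacI fragments, and flanking T7 and SP6 promoters, all typical of a general cloning vector.

The payload is the coding sequence for mCardinal, a monomeric far-red fluorescent protein derived from Entacmaea quadricolor, cloned between HindIII and BamHI sites that remain intact. It is flanked on each side by a copy of the blasticidin S deaminase gene (bsd), which provides blasticidin resistance for selecting transfected parasites. This symmetrical marker–tag–marker layout fits the pPOT design, in which one template can yield either an N-terminal tagging amplicon (marker followed by tag) or a C-terminal one (tag followed by marker). The record itself does not spell this out, and it does not annotate the intergenic or UTR sequences lying between the coding regions. The promoter is listed as "read through", meaning no dedicated promoter is supplied and expression relies on transcription of the tagged endogenous locus. The construct is used for protein localisation studies in trypanosomatids.
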