Features (pLannotate 1.2.2; 15 found; start..end, strand, type, name):
    171..560     +  CDS            bsd: BSD_ASPTE - Experimental evidence at protein level: Swiss-Prot protein existence level 1. Catalyzes the deamination of the cytosine moiety of the antibiotics blasticidin S, cytomycin and acetylblasticidin S. From Aspergillus terreus.
    957..1688    +  CDS            mCardinal: mCardinal is a basic (constitutively fluorescent) far red fluorescent protein published in 2014, derived from Entacmaea quadricolor. It is reported to be a rapidly-maturing monomer with moderate acid sensitivity.
   2091..2480    +  CDS            bsd: BSD_ASPTE - Experimental evidence at protein level: Swiss-Prot protein existence level 1. Catalyzes the deamination of the cytosine moiety of the antibiotics blasticidin S, cytomycin and acetylblasticidin S. From Aspergillus terreus.
   2676..2694    -  promoter       SP6 promoter: promoter for bacteriophage SP6 RNA polymerase
   2736..2752    -  protein_bind   lac operator: The lac repressor binds to the lac operator to inhibit transcription in E. coli. This inhibition can be relieved by adding lactose or isopropyl-β-D-thiogalactopyranoside (IPTG). lac repressor encoded by lacI
   2760..2790    -  promoter       lac promoter: promoter for the E. coli lac operon
   2805..2826    -  protein_bind   CAP binding site: CAP binding activates transcription in the presence of cAMP. E. coli catabolite activator protein
   2839..2931    -  CDS            lacI (fragment): lac repressor; lacI; The lac repressor binds to the lac operator to inhibit transcription in E. coli. This inhibition can be relieved by adding lactose or isopropyl-β-D-thiogalactopyranoside (IPTG).
   3114..3702    -  rep_origin     ori: high-copy-number ColE1/pMB1/pBR322/pUC origin of replication
   3873..4733    -  CDS            AmpR: β-lactamase; bla; confers resistance to ampicillin, carbenicillin, and related antibiotics
   4734..4838    -  promoter       AmpR promoter: bla
   4865..4915    +  misc_feature   bom (fragment): basis of mobility region from pBR322
   4916..5371    -  rep_origin     f1 ori (sequence partly withheld): f1 bacteriophage origin of replication; arrow indicates direction of (+) strand synthesis
   5375..5532    -  CDS            lacZα (fragment): LacZα fragment of β-galactosidase; lacZ fragment
   5535..2       +  promoter       T7 promoter (across the origin): promoter for bacteriophage T7 RNA polymerase
>Addgene plasmid #179796 | pPOTv7-blast-mCardinal | addgene full sequence | sequence record 355729 | Addgene NGS Result
GGGCGAATTGGGCCCGTATAATGCAGACCTGCTGCAAGCTAGGGGCACAGCAAGGTCTTCTGAAATTCAT
GTTTTTTTTTTTTTTACTCTGCATTGCAGTCTCCGCTCTTATTTAGTTTTGCTTTACGTAAGGTCTCGTT
GCTGCCATAAAATAAGCTCTAGTGGAATTCATGCCTTTGTCTCAAGAAGAATCCACCCTCATTGAAAGAG
CAACGGCTACAATCAACAGCATCCCCATCTCTGAAGACTACAGCGTCGCCAGCGCAGCTCTCTCTAGCGA
CGGCCGCATCTTCACTGGTGTCAATGTATATCATTTTACTGGGGGACCTTGTGCAGAACTCGTGGTGCTG
GGCACTGCTGCTGCTGCGGCAGCTGGCAACCTGACTTGTATCGTCGCGATCGGAAATGAGAACAGGGGCA
TCTTGAGCCCCTGCGGACGGTGCCGACAGGTGCTTCTCGACCTGCATCCTGGGATCAAAGCCATAGTGAA
GGACAGTGATGGACAGCCGACGGCAGTTGGGATTCGTGAATTGCTGCCCTCTGGTTATGTGTGGGAGGGC
TAACCATGGTGCCCATTTAGTTGGCCTTTCCCTTGTCTCGTGTCTTTTCCGTGGAAAGGTTCCCGGAGTA
ATCTGATGGCACAGCAGGGAGGTGCGCCTGCAGGTTGGTTAGGAAGGGGGGATGATGTAAAAGAAGAAAA
TGGGGGGATTCGAGCCCCACGCGTTGCTCAAGCTGTGTAGCGCAGGCGTTTCCTTACATATTTCTCTAAC
AGGCACGGAAGCCTAACAAATACACTTGGCTTATTTTTTTGCCCCCTCATGTCTTGTACAAATATTTGCG
ATAGCTTAGCTATCAGCCACATTAATCAAACAAGTATACCAACAAGCCCGAAAACAGAAACTCAACTGCA
ACGGGTACCTATGGGTTCTGGTAGTGGTTCCGGTTCCGGTTCTAAGCTTGTCAGCAAAGGGGAGGAACTC
ATTAAGGAAAATATGCACATGAAGCTGTATATGGAAGGAACAGTGAATAACCATCACTTCAAGTGTACCA
CAGAAGGCGAGGGTAAGCCATACGAGGGCACGCAGACTCAGCGCATTAAGGTCGTAGAAGGTGGTCCATT
GCCGTTCGCGTTCGATATTCTTGCGACGTGCTTCATGTACGGTAGTAAGACGTTCATAAACCACACACAG
GGCATACCGGATTTCTTCAAGCAATCGTTCCCAGAAGGTTTCACTTGGGAGCGGGTAACTACTTATGAGG
ACGGGGGGGTACTTACTGTTACACAGGATACGTCACTCCAAGACGGTTGTCTTATTTATAACGTGAAACT
CCGCGGGGTAAATTTCCCGAGCAATGGGCCTGTAATGCAGAAGAAGACGCTGGGCTGGGAGGCCACGACT
GAGACATTGTACCCTGCTGATGGGGGGTTGGAGGGTCGCTGTGACATGGCCCTCAAGTTGGTTGGTGGCG
GTCACCTTCATTGTAATTTGAAGACCACCTACAGGTCTAAGAAGCCCGCGAAAAATCTGAAAATGCCAGG
GGTATATTTTGTCGATCGGCGTTTGGAACGCATTAAAGAGGCTGATAACGAGACATACGTGGAGCAGCAC
GAGGTTGCAGTCGCGCGGTACTGTGATTTGCCGAGCAAGTTGGGACATAAACTCAATGGGATGGACGAAT
TGTACAAGGGATCCGGATCAGGATCTGGATCAGGATCGGGTAGTTAAGAGCTCCGCTGCGCTTAAATGTC
TTTCATTATAATCAATGTATAACCTTTATGTAGTATTTCAATCTATGCCGCTGTGTACGTGCACTGCGGT
GCCTATCCTTCGGCATTAGAGAGTCACTGTTTGTGTAGATCGTAGCTGCATGTCTGACATCTGGTTCATT
AGTGCCGTTTTGAGTCTGCACTGTTGTGCAACTTGATATTCATCACTGCACACCAACCGTGTGTTTCCTC
CTTTGGGTGCACCCTTTAATCCTTGTCTTCTCCTTTTTTGTCTCTTTCCCCCTCGAAAAGGTGTCAAACT
ACTGCCGCATAAACTACGGTTATCCCAAATTTAAGAGAAAGCAATAAAGCATCAGCTAGCATGCCTTTGT
CTCAAGAAGAATCCACCCTCATTGAAAGAGCAACGGCTACAATCAACAGCATCCCCATCTCTGAAGACTA
CAGCGTCGCCAGCGCAGCTCTCTCTAGCGACGGCCGCATCTTCACTGGTGTCAATGTATATCATTTTACT
GGGGGACCTTGTGCAGAACTCGTGGTGCTGGGCACTGCTGCTGCTGCGGCAGCTGGCAACCTGACTTGTA
TCGTCGCGATCGGAAATGAGAACAGGGGCATCTTGAGCCCCTGCGGACGGTGCCGACAGGTGCTTCTCGA
TCTGCATCCTGGGATCAAAGCCATAGTGAAGGACAGTGATGGACAGCCGACGGCAGTTGGGATTCGTGAA
TTGCTGCCCTCTGGTTATGTGTGGGAGGGCTAACTCGAGTGCCCATTTAGTTGGCTTTTCCCTTGTCTCG
TGTCTTTTCCGTGGAAAGGTTCCCGGAGTAATCTGATGGCACAGCAGGGAGGTGCGCCTGCAGGTTGGTT
AGGAAGGGGGGATGATGTAAAAGAAGAAAATGGGGGGATTCGAGCCCCGCACAGGTCTCTCAAATTGGAT
GCATAGCTTGAGTATTCTATAGTGTCACCTAAATAGCTTGGCGTAATCATGGTCATAGCTGTTTCCTGTG
TGAAATTGTTATCCGCTCACAATTCCACACAACATACGAGCCGGAAGCATAAAGTGTAAAGCCTGGGGTG
CCTAATGAGTGAGCTAACTCACATTAATTGCGTTGCGCTCACTGCCCGCTTTCCAGTCGGGAAACCTGTC
GTGCCAGCTGCATTAATGAATCGGCCAACGCGCGGGGAGAGGCGGTTTGCGTATTGGGCGCTCTTCCGCT
TCCTCGCTCACTGACTCGCTGCGCTCGGTCGTTCGGCTGCGGCGAGCGGTATCAGCTCACTCAAAGGCGG
TAATACGGTTATCCACAGAATCAGGGGATAACGCAGGAAAGAACATGTGAGCAAAAGGCCAGCAAAAGGC
CAGGAACCGTAAAAAGGCCGCGTTGCTGGCGTTTTTCCATAGGCTCCGCCCCCCTGACGAGCATCACAAA
AATCGACGCTCAAGTCAGAGGTGGCGAAACCCGACAGGACTATAAAGATACCAGGCGTTTCCCCCTGGAA
GCTCCCTCGTGCGCTCTCCTGTTCCGACCCTGCCGCTTACCGGATACCTGTCCGCCTTTCTCCCTTCGGG
AAGCGTGGCGCTTTCTCATAGCTCACGCTGTAGGTATCTCAGTTCGGTGTAGGTCGTTCGCTCCAAGCTG
GGCTGTGTGCACGAACCCCCCGTTCAGCCCGACCGCTGCGCCTTATCCGGTAACTATCGTCTTGAGTCCA
ACCCGGTAAGACACGACTTATCGCCACTGGCAGCAGCCACTGGTAACAGGATTAGCAGAGCGAGGTATGT
AGGCGGTGCTACAGAGTTCTTGAAGTGGTGGCCTAACTACGGCTACACTAGAAGAACAGTATTTGGTATC
TGCGCTCTGCTGAAGCCAGTTACCTTCGGAAAAAGAGTTGGTAGCTCTTGATCCGGCAAACAAACCACCG
CTGGTAGCGGTGGTTTTTTTGTTTGCAAGCAGCAGATTACGCGCAGAAAAAAAGGATCTCAAGAAGATCC
TTTGATCTTTTCTACGGGGTCTGACGCTCAGTGGAACGAAAACTCACGTTAAGGGATTTTGGTCATGAGA
TTATCAAAAAGGATCTTCACCTAGATCCTTTTAAATTAAAAATGAAGTTTTAAATCAATCTAAAGTATAT
ATGAGTAAACTTGGTCTGACAGTTACCAATGCTTAATCAGTGAGGCACCTATCTCAGCGATCTGTCTATT
TCGTTCATCCATAGTTGCCTGACTCCCCGTCGTGTAGATAATTACGATACGGGAGGGCTTACCATCTGGC
CCCAGTGCTGCAATGATACCGCGAGACCCACGCTCACCGGCTCCAGATTTATCAGCAATAAACCAGCCAG
CCGGAAGGGCCGAGCGCAGAAGTGGTCCTGCAACTTTATCCGCCTCCATCCAGTCTATTAATTGTTGCCG
GGAAGCTAGAGTAAGTAGTTCGCCAGTTAATAGTTTGCGCAACGTTGTTGCCATTGCTACAGGCATCGTG
GTGTCACGCTCGTCGTTTGGTATGGCTTCATTCAGCTCCGGTTCCCAACGATCAAGGCGAGTTACATGAT
CCCCCATGTTGTGCAAAAAAGCGGTTAGCTCCTTCGGTCCTCCGATCGTTGTCAGAAGTAAGTTGGCCGC
AGTGTTATCACTCATGGTTATGGCAGCACTGCATAATTCTCTTACTGTCATGCCATCCGTAAGATGCTTT
TCTGTGACTGGTGAGTACTCAACCAAGTCATTCTGAGAATAGTGTATGCGGCGACCGAGTTGCTCTTGCC
CGGCGTCAATACGGGATAATACCGCGCCACATAGCAGAACTTTAAAAGTGCTCATCATTGGAAAACGTTC
TTCGGGGCGAAAACTCTCAAGGATCTTACCGCTGTTGAGATCCAGTTCGATGTAACCCACTCGTGCACCC
AACTGATCTTCAGCATCTTTTACTTTCACCAGCGTTTCTGGGTGAGCAAAAACAGGAAGGCAAAATGCCG
CAAAAAAGGGAATAAGGGCGACACGGAAATGTTGAATACTCATACTCTTCCTTTTTCAATATTATTGAAG
CATTTATCAGGGTTATTGTCTCATGAGCGGATACATATTTGAATGTATTTAGAAAAATAAACAAATAGGG
GTTCCGCGCACATTTCCCCGAAAAGTGCCACCTGATGCGGTGTGAAATACCGCACAGATGCGTAAGGAGA
AAATACCGCATCAGGAAATTGTAAGCGTTAATATTTTGTTAAAATTCGCGTTAAATTTTTGTTAAATCAG
CTCATTTTTTAACCAATAGGCCGAAATCGGCAAAATCCCTTATAAATCAAAAGAATAGACCGAGATAGGG
T
[37 nt withheld, positions 5042-5078]
AAAGAACGTGGACTCCAACGTCAAAGG
[49 nt withheld, positions 5106-5154]
T
[91 nt withheld, positions 5156-5246]
G
[98 nt withheld, positions 5248-5345]
ACTTAATGCGCCGCTACAGGGCGCGTCCATTCGCCATTCAGGCTGCGCAACTGTTGGGAAGGGCGATCGG
TGCGGGCCTCTTCGCTATTACGCCAGCTGGCGAAAGGGGGATGTGCTGCAAGGCGATTAAGTTGGGTAAC
GCCAGGGTTTTCCCAGTCACGACGTTGTAAAACGACGGCCAGTGAATTGTAATACGACTCACTATA
